>Addgene plasmid #80145 | Banshee shRandom mCherry | addgene full sequence | sequence record 158533 | Addgene next-generation full plasmid sequencing result
TGATTCTGTGGATAACCGTATTACCGCCTTTGAGTGAGCTGATACCGCTCGCCGCAGCCGAACGACCGAG
CGCAGCGAGTCAGTGAGCGAGGAAGCGGAAGAGCGCCCAATACGCAAACCGCCTCTCCCCGCGCGTTGGC
CGATTCATTAATGCAGCTGGCACGACAGGTTTCCCGACTGGAAAGCGGGCAGTGAGCGCAACGCAATTAA
TGTGAGTTAGCTCACTCATTAGGCACCCCAGGCTTTACACTTTATGCTTCCGGCTCGTATGTTGTGTGGA
ATTGTGAGCGGATAACAATTTCACACAGGAAACAGCTATGACCATGATTACGCCAAGCTCGAAATTAACC
CTCACTAAAGGGAACAAAAGCTGGAGCTCCACCGCGGTGGCGGCCGCTCTAGAACTAGTGGATCTGTCTG
TACACAGGGGCAGGACCCCTTTTTATGGCAAAATCTCACACTGAGCCCAGGCAACCTTTTCACAGAAGCC
TGCCCTCAGAGTATTAACTACTCTGCAATCGCCGTGCTCTCAGGAAGGGAGTGCAAACTAGAAATTTAAA
ATACGGAGAAGCCAGCAAAATAGACGAGGATAGATTGACTAAATCCCTCATCCAGGAGGCATAAAAATCT
TAAAAGTCGTGTGGCAGATAGTCCACAGAGCCCTTCAACATTCTTTTATAAAGCCGAGAGTCAGGATGTA
GTCTGGCTTGAAGGGAACACTGTTCTTGCATTTTATTATAAACAAAAACCGGGCTGACGGAGTCCCTGCG
GCACATCAGGAATGTTAGTGAGACCTGTGTAGGTGGGAGAAACTGAAAGACCCCCGCTGACGGGTAGTCA
ATCACTCAGAGGAGACCCTCCCAAGGAACAGCGAGACCACGAGTCGGATGCAACTGCAAGAGGGTTTATT
GAGAACACGGGTACCCGGGCGACGCAGTCTATCGGAGGACTGGCGCGCCGAGTGAGGGGTTGTGGGCTCT
TTTATTGAGCTCGGGGAGCAGAAGCGCGCGAACAGAAGCGAGAAGCGAACTGATTGGTTAGTTCAAATAA
GGCACAGGGTCATTTCAGGTCCTTGGGGCACCCTGGAAACATCTGATGGTTCTCTAGAAACTGCTGAGGG
CGGGACCGCATCTGGGGACCATCTGTTCTTGGCCCTGAGCCGGGGCAGGAACTGCTTACCACAGATATCC
TGTTTGGCCCATATTCTGCTGTTCCAACTGTTCTTGGCCCTGAGCCGGGGCAGGAACTGCTTACCACAGA
TATCCTGTTTGGCCCATATTCTGCTGTCTCTCTGTTTCTGACCTTGATCCAAGCTTAAAAAACCTAAGGT
TAAGTCGCCCTCGTCTCTTGAACGAGGGCGACCTAACCCTAGGCGGTGTTTCGTCCTTTCCACAAGATAT
ATAAAGCCAAGAAATCGAAATACTTTCAAGTTACGGTAAGCATATGATAGTCCATTTTAAAACATAATTT
TAAAACTGCAAACTACCCAAGAAATTATTACTTTCTACGTCACGTATTTTGTACTAATATCTTTGTGTTT
ACAGTCAAATTAATTCTAATTATCTCTCTAACAGCCTTGTATCGTATATGCAAATATGAAGGAATCATGG
GAAATAGGCCCTCTTCCTGCCCGACCTTGGATCCAGATCTTTCATTCCCCCCTTTTTCTGGAGACTAAAT
AAAATCTTTTATTCTATCTATGGCTCGTACTCTATAGGCTTCAGCTGTGATATTGTTGAGTCAAAACTAG
AGCCTGGACCACTGATATCCTGTCTTTAACAAATTGGACTAATCGATACCGTCGACTCGAGACGCGTCTA
GAGGATCCGTCGACTACCGAACCCCAGAGTCCCGCTCAGAAGAACTCGTCAAGAAGGCGATAGAAGGCGA
TGCGCTGCGAATCGGGAGCGGCGATACCGTAAAGCACGAGGAAGCGGTCAGCCCATTCGCCGCCAAGCTC
TTCAGCAATATCACGGGTAGCCAACGCTATGTCCTGATAGCGGTCCGCCACACCCAGCCGGCCACAGTCG
ATGAATCCAGAAAAGCGGCCATTTTCCACCATGATATTCGGCAAGCAGGCATCGCCATGGCTTACTTGTA
CAGCTCGTCCATGCCGCCGGTGGAGTGGCGGCCCTCGGCGCGTTCGTACTGTTCCACGATGGTGTAGTCC
TCGTTGTGGGAGGTGATGTCCAACTTGATGTTGACGTTGTAGGCGCCGGGCAGCTGCACGGGCTTCTTGG
CCTTGTAGGTGGTCTTGACCTCAGCGTCGTAGTGGCCGCCGTCCTTCAGCTTCAGCCTCTGCTTGATCTC
GCCCTTCAGGGCGCCGTCCTCGGGGTACATCCGCTCGGAGGAGGCCTCCCAGCCCATTGTCTTCTTCTGC
ATTACGGGGCCGTCGGAGGGGAAGTTGGTGCCGCGCAGCTTCACCTTGTAGATGAACTCGCCGTCCTGCA
GGGAGGAGTCCTGGGTCACGGTCACCACGCCGCCGTCCTCGAAGTTCATCACGCGCTCCCACTTGAAGCC
CTCGGGGAAGGACAGCTTCAAGTAGTCGGGAATGTCGGCGGGGTGCTTCACGTAGGCCTTGGAGCCGTAC
ATGAACTGAGGGGACAGGATGTCCCAGGCGAAGGGCAGGGGGCCACCCTTGGTCACCTTCAGCTTGGCGG
TCTGGGTGCCCTCGTAGGGGCGGCCCTCGCCCTCGCCCTCGATCTCGAACTCGTGGCCGTTCACGGAGCC
CTCCATGTGCACCTTGAAGCGCATGAACTCCTTGATGATGGCCATGTTATCCTCCTCGCCCTTGCTCACC
ATGGTGGCGACCGGTGGATCCCGGGCCCGCGGTACCGTCGACTGCAGAATTCCGGCGCCTAGAGAAGGAG
TGAGGGCTGGATAAAGGGAGGATCGAGGCGGGGTCGAACGAGGAGGTTCAAGGGGGAGAGACGGGGCGGA
TGGAGGAAGAGGAGGCGGAGGCTTAGGGTGTACAAAGGGCTTGACCCAGGGAGGGGGGTCAAAAGCCAAG
GCTTCCCAGGTCACGATGTAGGGGACCTGGTCTGGGTGTCCATGCGGGCCAGGTGAAAAGACCTTGATCT
TAACCTGGGTGATGAGGTCTCGGTTAAAGGTGCCGTCTCGCGGCCATCCGACGTTAAAGGTTGGCCATTC
TGCAGAGCAGAAGGTAACCCAACGTCTCTTCTTGACATCTACCGACTGGTTGTGAGCGATCCGCTCGACA
TCTTTCCAGTGACCTAAGGTCAAACTTAAGGGAGTGGTAACAGTCTGGCCCTAATTTTCAGACAAATACA
GAAACACAGTCAGACAGAGACAACACAGAACGATGCTGCAGCGCTGCAGCAGACAAGACGCGCGGCTTCG
GTTCCAAACCGAAAGCAAAAATTCAGACGGAGGCGGGAACTGTTTTAGGTTCTCGTCTCCTACCAGAACC
ACATATCCTGACGGGGTCGGATTCCACATCGACTCCCTTCCTCAGGTCGGGCCACAAAAACGGCCCCCAA
AGTCCCTGGGACGTCTCCCAGGGTTGCGGCCGGGTGTTCAGAACTCGTCAGTTCCACCACGGGTCCGCCA
GATACAGAGCTAGTTAGCTAACTAGTACAGACGCAGGCGCAAACATTAGATGCCGGCACAAACACGCACA
AAGACAGAGACAGACACGAAACGACCGCTGGCCAGCTTACCTCCCGGCGGGGGGGTCGGTGGTCCCTGGG
CAGGGGTCTCCAAATCTCGGTGGAACCTCCAAATGAAAGACCCCCGAGGTGGGCAGTCAATCAATCTGAG
GAGACCCTCCCAAGGATCAGCGAGTCCACGATTCGGATGCAAACAGCAAGAGGCTTTATTGGGAATACGG
GTACCCGGGCGACGCAGTCTATCGGAAGACTGGCGCGCCGAGTGAGGGGTTGTGGGCTCTTTTATTGAGC
TCGGAGAGCGGAAGCGCGCGAACAGAAGCGAGAAGCGAACTGATTGGTTAGTTCAAATAAGGTACAGGGT
CATTTTCAGGTCCTTGGGGCACCCTGGAAACATCTGATGATTCACTAGAAACTGCTGAGGGCTGGACCGC
ATCTGGGGACCATCTGTTCTTGGCCCCGAGCCGGGGCAGGAACTGCTTACCACAGATATCCTGTTTGGCC
CATCACTCAGCTGTCTCATCTGTTCTTGGCCCTGAGCCGGGGCAGGAACCGCTTACCACAGATATCCTGT
TTGGTATTCAGCTGTTTCTTTGTTCCTGACCTTGATCTGAACTTTTCTATTCTCAGTTATGTATTTTTCC
ATGCCTTGCAAAGTGGCGTTACTTAAGCTAGCTTGCCACCTACGGGTGGGGTCTTTCAAAAGCAAAGAAA
CGGAAGGGCCGCGGCGGGGGGGCCCGGTACCCAATTCGCCCTATAGTGAGTCGTATTACAATTCACTGGC
CGTCGTTTTACAACGTCGTGACTGGGAAAACCCTGGCGTTACCCAACTTAATCGCCTTGCAGCACATCCC
CCTTTCGCCAGCTGGCGTAATAGCGAAGAGGCCCGCACCGATCGCCCTTCCCAACAGTTGCGCAGCCTGA
ATGGCGAATGGG
[124 nt withheld, positions 4563-4686]
C
[91 nt withheld, positions 4688-4778]
A
[49 nt withheld, positions 4780-4828]
CCTTTGACGTTGGAGTCCACGTTCTTT
[37 nt withheld, positions 4856-4892]
ACCCTATCTCGGTCTATTCTTTTGATTTATAAGGGATTTTGCCGATTTCGGCCTATTGGTTAAAAAATGA
GCTGATTTAACAAAAATTTAACGCGAATTTTAACAAAATATTAACGCTTACAATTTAGGTGGCACTTTTC
GGGGAAATGTGCGCGGAACCCCTATTTGTTTATTTTTCTAAATACATTCAAATATGTATCCGCTCATGAG
ACAATAACCCTGATAAATGCTTCAATAATATTGAAAAAGGAAGAGTATGAGTATTCAACATTTCCGTGTC
GCCCTTATTCCCTTTTTTGCGGCATTTTGCCTTCCTGTTTTTGCTCACCCAGAAACGCTGGTGAAAGTAA
AAGATGCTGAAGATCAGTTGGGTGCACGAGTGGGTTACATCGAACTGGATCTCAACAGCGGTAAGATCCT
TGAGAGTTTTCGCCCCGAAGAACGTTTTCCAATGATGAGCACTTTTAAAGTTCTGCTATGTGGCGCGGTA
TTATCCCGTATTGACGCCGGGCAAGAGCAACTCGGTCGCCGCATACACTATTCTCAGAATGACTTGGTTG
AGTACTCACCAGTCACAGAAAAGCATCTTACGGATGGCATGACAGTAAGAGAATTATGCAGTGCTGCCAT
AACCATGAGTGATAACACTGCGGCCAACTTACTTCTGACAACGATCGGAGGACCGAAGGAGCTAACCGCT
TTTTTGCACAACATGGGGGATCATGTAACTCGCCTTGATCGTTGGGAACCGGAGCTGAATGAAGCCATAC
CAAACGACGAGCGTGACACCACGATGCCTGTAGCAATGGCAACAACGTTGCGCAAACTATTAACTGGCGA
ACTACTTACTCTAGCTTCCCGGCAACAATTAATAGACTGGATGGAGGCGGATAAAGTTGCAGGACCACTT
CTGCGCTCGGCCCTTCCGGCTGGCTGGTTTATTGCTGATAAATCTGGAGCCGGTGAGCGTGGGTCTCGCG
GTATCATTGCAGCACTGGGGCCAGATGGTAAGCCCTCCCGTATCGTAGTTATCTACACGACGGGGAGTCA
GGCAACTATGGATGAACGAAATAGACAGATCGCTGAGATAGGTGCCTCACTGATTAAGCATTGGTAACTG
TCAGACCAAGTTTACTCATATATACTTTAGATTGATTTAAAACTTCATTTTTAATTTAAAAGGATCTAGG
TGAAGATCCTTTTTGATAATCTCATGACCAAAATCCCTTAACGTGAGTTTTCGTTCCACTGAGCGTCAGA
CCCCGTAGAAAAGATCAAAGGATCTTCTTGAGATCCTTTTTTTCTGCGCGTAATCTGCTGCTTGCAAACA
AAAAAACCACCGCTACCAGCGGTGGTTTGTTTGCCGGATCAAGAGCTACCAACTCTTTTTCCGAAGGTAA
CTGGCTTCAGCAGAGCGCAGATACCAAATACTGTTCTTCTAGTGTAGCCGTAGTTAGGCCACCACTTCAA
GAACTCTGTAGCACCGCCTACATACCTCGCTCTGCTAATCCTGTTACCAGTGGCTGCTGCCAGTGGCGAT
AAGTCGTGTCTTACCGGGTTGGACTCAAGACGATAGTTACCGGATAAGGCGCAGCGGTCGGGCTGAACGG
GGGGTTCGTGCACACAGCCCAGCTTGGAGCGAACGACCTACACCGAACTGAGATACCTACAGCGTGAGCT
ATGAGAAAGCGCCACGCTTCCCGAAGGGAGAAAGGCGGACAGGTATCCGGTAAGCGGCAGGGTCGGAACA
GGAGAGCGCACGAGGGAGCTTCCAGGGGGAAACGCCTGGTATCTTTATAGTCCTGTCGGGTTTCGCCACC
TCTGACTTGAGCGTCGATTTTTGTGATGCTCGTCAGGGGGGCGGAGCCTATGGAAAAACGCCAGCAACGC
GGCCTTTTTACGGTTCCTGGCCTTTTGCTGGCCTTTTGCTCACATGTTCTTTCCTGCGTTATCCCC
Features (pLannotate 1.2.2; 22 found; start..end, strand, type, name):
      1..101     +  rep_origin     RSF ori (fragment): Plasmids containing the RSF 1030 origin of replication can be propagated in E. coli cells that contain additional plasmids with compatible origins.
    103..195     +  CDS            lacI (fragment): lac repressor; lacI; The lac repressor binds to the lac operator to inhibit transcription in E. coli. This inhibition can be relieved by adding lactose or isopropyl-β-D-thiogalactopyranoside (IPTG).
    208..229     +  protein_bind   CAP binding site: CAP binding activates transcription in the presence of cAMP. E. coli catabolite activator protein
    244..274     +  promoter       lac promoter: promoter for the E. coli lac operon
    282..298     +  protein_bind   lac operator: The lac repressor binds to the lac operator to inhibit transcription in E. coli. This inhibition can be relieved by adding lactose or isopropyl-β-D-thiogalactopyranoside (IPTG). lac repressor encoded by lacI
    343..361     +  promoter       T3 promoter: promoter for bacteriophage T3 RNA polymerase
    374..414     +  misc_feature   MCS (fragment): pBluescript multiple cloning site
    814..1281    -  LTR            LTR: long terminal repeat from Moloney murine leukemia virus
   1383..1623    -  promoter       U6 promoter: RNA polymerase III promoter for human U6 snRNA
   1698..1797    -  CDS            env (fragment): murine leukemia virus gPr80 envelope polyprotein precursor; env; proteolytically cleaved into gp70SU and p15TM subunits
   1856..2090    -  CDS            NeoR/KanR (fragment): aminoglycoside phosphotransferase confers resistance to neomycin, kanamycin, and G418 (Geneticin®)
   2095..2802    -  CDS            mCherry: mCherry is a basic (constitutively fluorescent) red fluorescent protein published in 2004, derived from Discosoma sp.. It is reported to be a very rapidly-maturing monomer with low acid sensitivity.
   2816..2852    -  misc_feature   MCS (fragment): multiple cloning site
   2854..3270    -  CDS            gag (truncated): truncated Moloney murine leukemia virus (MMLV) gag gene lacking the start codon
   3337..3678    -  misc_feature   MESV Ψ: packaging signal of murine embryonic stem cell virus
   3742..4328    -  LTR            5' LTR: long terminal repeat from Moloney murine sarcoma virus
   4380..4398    -  promoter       T7 promoter: promoter for bacteriophage T7 RNA polymerase
   4401..4558    +  CDS            lacZα (fragment): LacZα fragment of β-galactosidase; lacZ fragment
   4563..4991    +  rep_origin     f1 ori (sequence partly withheld): f1 bacteriophage origin of replication; arrow indicates direction of (+) strand synthesis
   5044..5148    +  promoter       AmpR promoter: bla
   5149..6009    +  CDS            AmpR: β-lactamase; bla; confers resistance to ampicillin, carbenicillin, and related antibiotics
   6180..6768    +  rep_origin     ori: high-copy-number ColE1/pMB1/pBR322/pUC origin of replication
