[The description below was written by a language model from this plasmid's Addgene catalogue record and pLannotate feature annotations shown in this document.]
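Description:
Banshee shRandom mCherry is a gammaretroviral shRNA vector built on the Banshee backbone, designed to deliver a random (non-targeting) short hairpin RNA into mammalian cells by retroviral transduction. The proviral cassette sits in a pBluescript-type bacterial plasmid. That plasmid carries a high-copy ColE1/pUC origin, an f1 origin, an ampicillin resistance gene with its own promoter, and remnants of the lac/lacZα region flanked by T3 and T7 promoters. A short fragment annotated as RSF ori probably reflects homology to the main origin rather than a second functional replicon.

The viral unit lies on the reverse strand of the sequenced record. It begins with a Moloney murine sarcoma virus-type 5' LTR, followed by the MESV Ψ packaging signal and a truncated gag segment lacking its start codon; together these allow the genomic RNA to be encapsidated when gag, pol and env are provided in trans by packaging cells. Downstream is a complete mCherry coding sequence, presumably expressed from the LTR-driven transcript, which serves as the fluorescent marker for identifying or sorting transduced cells. No drug selection marker appears functional in mammalian cells, as only a fragment of NeoR/KanR remains, along with a short env remnant. A human U6 RNA polymerase III promoter lies just before the annotated Moloney MLV 3' LTR. The hairpin itself is not annotated in the feature table, but it is presumably transcribed from this promoter.

The record gives the purpose as retroviral expression of a random shRNA. This fits use as a negative control alongside gene-specific Banshee knockdown constructs, although that use is not stated explicitly. The cloning method is also not recorded.
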