Addgene plasmid #80145: Banshee shRandom mCherry
Purpose: retroviral expression of random shRNA
Depositing lab: Ellen Rothenberg. Depositing organization: California Institute of Technology.
Backbone
  Vector backbone: Banshee
  Backbone manufacturer: Dr. John Rossi, Beckman Research Institute of the City of Hope, CA
  Vector type: Mammalian Expression, Retroviral
  Selectable markers: mCherry
Growth in bacteria
  Bacterial resistance: Ampicillin, 100 μg/mL
  Growth temperature: 30°C
  Growth strain: NEB Stable
  Copy number: High Copy
Gene/Insert
  Gene/Insert name: random shRNA
  gRNA/shRNA sequence: CCTAGGGTTAGGTCGCCCTCGTTCAAGAGACGAGGGCGACTTAACCTTAGG
  Cloning method: Unknown
  Sequencing primers: 5′ unknown
Terms and licenses: Academic/Nonprofit Terms; Industry Terms: Not Available to Industry
How to cite: Banshee shRandom mCherry was a gift from Ellen Rothenberg (Addgene plasmid # 80145 ; http://n2t.net/addgene:80145 ; RRID:Addgene_80145)
