>Addgene plasmid #80145 | Banshee shRandom mCherry | addgene partial sequence | sequence record 153294 | pLXSN5 5'-CCCTTGAACCTCCTCGTTCGACC-3'
TCCTCCCTTTATCCAGCCCTCACTCCTTCTCTAGGCGCCGGAATTCTGCAGTCGACGGTACCGCGGGCCC
GGGATCCACCGGTCGCCACCATGGTGAGCAAGGGCGAGGAGGATAACATGGCCATCATCAAGGAGTTCAT
GCGCTTCAAGGTGCACATGGAGGGCTCCGTGAACGGCCACGAGTTCGAGATCGAGGGCGAGGGCGAGGGC
CGCCCCTACGAGGGCACCCAGACCGCCAAGCTGAAGGTGACCAAGGGTGGCCCCCTGCCCTTCGCCTGGG
ACATCCTGTCCCCTCAGTTCATGTACGGCTCCAAGGCCTACGTGAAGCACCCCGCCGACATTCCCGACTA
CTTGAAGCTGTCCTTCCCCGAGGGCTTCAAGTGGGAGCGCGTGATGAACTTCGAGGACGGCGGCGTGGTG
ACCGTGACCCAGGACTCCTCCCTGCAGGACGGCGAGTTCATCTACAAGGTGAAGCTGCGCGGCACCAACT
TCCCCTCCGACGGCCCCGTAATGCAGAAGAAGACAATGGGCTGGGAGGCCTCCTCCGAGCGGATGTACCC
CGAGGACGGCGCCCTGAAGGGCGAGATCAAGCAGAGGCTGAAGCTGAAGGACGGCGGCCACTACGACGCT
GAGGTCAAGACCACCTACAAGGCCAAGAAGCCCGTGCAGCTGCCCGGCGCCTACAACGTCAACATCAAGT
TGGACATCACCTCCCACAACGAGGACTACACCATCGTGGAACAGTACGAACGCGCCGAGGGCCGCCACTC
CACCGGCGGCATGGACGAGCTGTACAAGTAAGCCATGGCGATGCCTGCTTGCCGAATATCATGGTGGAAA
ATGGCCGCTTTTCTGGATTCATCGACTGTGGCCGGCTGGGTGTGGCGGACCGCTATCAGGACATAGCGTT
GGCTACCCGTGATATTGCTGAAGAGCTTGGCGGCGAATGGGCTGACCGCTTCCTCGTGCTTTACGGTATC
GCCGCTCCCGATTCGCAGCGCATCGCCTTCTATCGCCTTCTTGACGAGTTCTTCTGA
