>Addgene plasmid #80145 | Banshee shRandom mCherry | addgene partial sequence | sequence record 154014 | Neo-F 5'-CGTTGGCTACCCGTGATATT-3'
GGGCTGACCGCTTCCTCGTGCTTTACGGTATCGCCGCTCCCGATTCGCAGCGCATCGCCTTCTATCGCCT
TCTTGACGAGTTCTTCTGAGCGGGACTCTGGGGTTCGGTAGTCGACGGATCCTCTAGACGCGTCTCGAGT
CGACGGTATCGATTAGTCCAATTTGTTAAAGACAGGATATCAGTGGTCCAGGCTCTAGTTTTGACTCAAC
AATATCACAGCTGAAGCCTATAGAGTACGAGCCATAGATAGAATAAAAGATTTTATTTAGTCTCCAGAAA
AAGGGGGGAATGAAAGATCTGGATCCAAGGTCGGGCAGGAAGAGGGCCTATTTCCCATGATTCCTTCATA
TTTGCATATACGATACAAGGCTGTTAGAGAGATAATTAGAATTAATTTGACTGTAAACACAAAGATATTA
GTACAAAATACGTGACGTAGAAAGTAATAATTTCTTGGGTAGTTTGCAGTTTTAAAATTATGTTTTAAAA
TGGACTATCATATGCTTACCGTAACTTGAAAGTATTTCGATTTCTTGGCTTTATATATCTTGTGGAAAGG
ACGAAACACCGCCTAGGGTTAGGTCGCCCTCGTTCAAGAGACGAGGGCGACTTAACCTTAGGTTTTTTAA
GCTTGGATCAAGGTCAGAAACAGAGAGACAGCAGAATATGGGCCAAACAGGATATCTGTGGTAAGCAGTT
CCTGCCCCGGCTCAGGGCCAAGAACAGTTGGAACAGCAGAATATGGGCCAAACAGGATATCTGTGGTAAG
CAGTTCCTGCCCCGGCTCAGGGCCAAGAACAGATGGTCCCCAGATGCGGTCCCGCCCTCAGCAGTTTCTA
GAGAACCATCAGATGTTTCCAGGGTGCCCCAAGGACCTGAAATGACCCTGTGCCTTATTTGAACTAACC
