>Addgene plasmid #80145 | Banshee shRandom mCherry | addgene partial sequence | sequence record 159000 | pUC-4 5'-CAGTGAGCGAGGAAGCGGAAGAGCGCCCAA-3'
GCAAACCGCCTCTCCCCGCGCGTTGGCCGATTCATTAATGCAGCTGGCACGACAGGTTTCCCGACTGGAA
AGCGGGCAGTGAGCGCAACGCAATTAATGTGAGTTAGCTCACTCATTAGGCACCCCAGGCTTTACACTTT
ATGCTTCCGGCTCGTATGTTGTGTGGAATTGTGAGCGGATAACAATTTCACACAGGAAACAGCTATGACC
ATGATTACGCCAAGCTCGAAATTAACCCTCACTAAAGGGAACAAAAGCTGGAGCTCCACCGCGGTGGCGG
CCGCTCTAGAACTAGTGGATCTGTCTGTACACAGGGGCAGGACCCCTTTTTATGGCAAAATCTCACACTG
AGCCCAGGCAACCTTTTCACAGAAGCCTGCCCTCAGAGTATTAACTACTCTGCAATCGCCGTGCTCTCAG
GAAGGGAGTGCAAACTAGAAATTTAAAATACGGAGAAGCCAGCAAAATAGACGAGGATAGATTGACTAAA
TCCCTCATCCAGGAGGCATAAAAATCTTAAAAGTCGTGTGGCAGATAGTCCACAGAGCCCTTCAACATTC
TTTTATAAAGCCGAGAGTCAGGATGTAGTCTGGCTTGAAGGGAACACTGTTCTTGCATTTTATTATAAAC
AAAAACCGGGCTGACGGAGTCCCTGCGGCACATCAGGAATGTTAGTGAGACCTGTGTAGGTGGGAGAAAC
TGAAAGACCCCCGCTGACGGGTAGTCAATCACTCAGAGGAGACCCTCCCAAGGAACAGCGAGACCACGAG
TCGGATGCAACTGCAAGAGGGTTTATTGAGAACACGGGTACCCGGGCGACGCAGTCTATCGGAGGACTGG
CGCGCCGAGTGAGGGGTTGTGGGCTCTTTTATTGAGCTCGGGGAGCAGAAGCGCGCGAACAGAAGCGAGA
AGCGAACTGATTGGTTAGTTCAAATAAGGCACAGGGTCATTTCAGGTCCTTGGGGCACCCTGGAAACATC
TGATGGTTCTCTAGAAACTGCTGAGGGCGGGA
